Addgene plasmid #75948: MYLK3 gRNA (BRDN0001149300)
Purpose: 3rd generation lentiviral gRNA plasmid targeting human MYLK3
Depositing lab: John Doench & David Root. Depositing organization: Broad Institute. Publication: Optimized sgRNA design to maximize activity and minimize off-target effects of CRISPR-Cas9. Doench JG, Fusi N, Sullender M, Hegde M, Vaimberg EW, Donovan KF, Smith I, Tothova Z, Wilen C, Orchard R, Virgin HW, Listgarten J, Root DE. Nat Biotechnol. 2016 Jan 18. doi: 10.1038/nbt.3437. PubMed 26780180.
Backbone
  Vector backbone: lentiGuide-Puro
  Backbone manufacturer: Zhang Lab (Addgene plasmid # 52963)
  Vector type: Mammalian Expression, Lentiviral, CRISPR
  Selectable markers: Puromycin
Growth in bacteria
  Bacterial resistance: Ampicillin, 100 μg/mL
  Growth temperature: 37°C
  Growth strain: DH5alpha
  Copy number: High Copy
Gene/Insert
  Gene/Insert name: MYLK3 (alt names: MYLK3; NM_182493.2)
  gRNA/shRNA sequence: GCCAGCACGAAGTCTTGGGA
  Species: H. sapiens (human)
  Entrez Gene: MYLK3 (a.k.a. MLCK, MLCK2, caMLCK, MGC126319, MGC126320)
  Promoter: hU6
  Cloning method: Unknown
  Sequencing primers: 5′ U6-F; 3′ pS2-R
Terms and licenses: Academic/Nonprofit Terms; Industry Terms: Not Available to Industry
Depositor comments: The gRNA was designed to target the following Genbank reference sequence(s): NM_182493.2. Note that this plasmid does NOT contain Cas9. It should be used in conjunction with lentiCas9-Blast (Addgene #52962) or otherwise with cell lines already expressing Cas9. Browse the full kinome gRNA library at http://www.addgene.org/pooled-library/broadgpp-human-kinome/ or visit http://www.broadinstitute.org/rnai/public/ for detailed protocols and information.
How to cite: MYLK3 gRNA (BRDN0001149300) was a gift from John Doench & David Root (Addgene plasmid # 75948 ; http://n2t.net/addgene:75948 ; RRID:Addgene_75948)
