[The description below was written by a language model from this plasmid's Addgene catalogue record and pLannotate feature annotations shown in this document.]
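Description:
MYLK3 gRNA (BRDN0001149300) is a third-generation lentiviral CRISPR guide plasmid built on the lentiGuide-Puro backbone, carrying a single guide RNA directed against human MYLK3, a myosin light chain kinase gene (designed against reference transcript NM_182493.2). It comes from a human kinome-targeting gRNA collection. In bacteria it is maintained as a high-copy plasmid through a ColE1/pUC-type origin and selected with ampicillin via β-lactamase. An f1 origin, an SV40 origin and lac/T7/T3 remnants from the parental cloning vector are also annotated in the backbone.

The lentiviral transfer cassette begins with an RSV promoter fused to a truncated HIV-1 5' LTR, which allows Tat-independent production of genomic RNA. This is followed by the Ψ packaging signal with a partial gag region and the Rev response element for nuclear export of the unspliced transcript. Downstream, a human U6 RNA polymerase III promoter drives the MYLK3-specific spacer joined to the Streptococcus pyogenes Cas9 guide scaffold. A cPPT/CTS element sits after the guide cassette to aid nuclear import of the provirus. An EF-1α core promoter with its intron A then expresses puromycin N-acetyltransferase for selection of transduced mammalian cells, and a WPRE enhances transcript expression. The cassette ends in a self-inactivating ΔU3 3' LTR, followed by an SV40 polyadenylation signal.

The plasmid does not encode Cas9, so it is meant to be used with a separate Cas9 lentiviral vector or in cells that already express Cas9. Its typical use is MYLK3 knockout by stable guide delivery.
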