Features (pLannotate 1.2.2; 29 found; start..end, strand, type, name):
     14..80      +  CDS            small t antigen (fragment): SV40 (simian virus 40) small t antigen
    106..317     +  promoter       EF-1α core promoter: core promoter for human elongation factor EF-1α
    318..1256    +  intron         EF-1α intron A: intron upstream of the start codon of human EF-1α
   1278..1877    +  CDS            PuroR (fragment): puromycin N-acetyltransferase; pac from Streptomyces; confers resistance to puromycin
   1893..2481    +  misc_feature   WPRE: woodchuck hepatitis virus posttranscriptional regulatory element
   2532..2551    +  misc_feature   cPPT/CTS (fragment): central polypurine tract and central termination sequence of HIV-1
   2553..2786    +  LTR            3' LTR (ΔU3): self-inactivating 3' long terminal repeat (LTR) from HIV-1
   2864..2985    +  polyA_signal   SV40 poly(A) signal: SV40 polyadenylation signal
   3025..3160    +  rep_origin     SV40 ori: SV40 origin of replication
   3181..3199    -  promoter       T7 promoter: promoter for bacteriophage T7 RNA polymerase
   3207..3362    +  CDS            lacZα (fragment): LacZα fragment of β-galactosidase; lacZ fragment
   3367..3795    +  rep_origin     f1 ori (sequence partly withheld): f1 bacteriophage origin of replication; arrow indicates direction of (+) strand synthesis
   3848..3952    +  promoter       AmpR promoter: bla
   3953..4813    +  CDS            AmpR: β-lactamase; bla; confers resistance to ampicillin, carbenicillin, and related antibiotics
   4984..5572    +  rep_origin     ori: high-copy-number ColE1/pMB1/pBR322/pUC origin of replication
   5755..5847    +  CDS            lacI (fragment): lac repressor; lacI; The lac repressor binds to the lac operator to inhibit transcription in E. coli. This inhibition can be relieved by adding lactose or isopropyl-β-D-thiogalactopyranoside (IPTG).
   5860..5881    +  protein_bind   CAP binding site: CAP binding activates transcription in the presence of cAMP. E. coli catabolite activator protein
   5896..5926    +  promoter       lac promoter: promoter for the E. coli lac operon
   5934..5950    +  protein_bind   lac operator: The lac repressor binds to the lac operator to inhibit transcription in E. coli. This inhibition can be relieved by adding lactose or isopropyl-β-D-thiogalactopyranoside (IPTG). lac repressor encoded by lacI
   5995..6013    +  promoter       T3 promoter: promoter for bacteriophage T3 RNA polymerase
   6041..6267    +  promoter       RSV promoter: Rous sarcoma virus enhancer/promoter
   6268..6448    +  LTR            5' LTR (truncated): truncated 5' long terminal repeat (LTR) from HIV-1
   6495..6620    +  misc_feature   HIV-1 Ψ: packaging signal of human immunodeficiency virus type 1
   6604..6967    +  CDS            HIV-1 gag (fragment): gag protein from human immunodeficiency virus 1; gag
   7113..7346    +  misc_feature   RRE: The Rev response element (RRE) of HIV-1 allows for Rev-dependent mRNA export from the nucleus to the cytoplasm.
   7723..7749    +  CDS            Rev (fragment): human immunodeficiency virus 1 (HIV-1) Rev protein; rev; enhances nuclear export of unspliced and incompletely spliced viral mRNAs
   7753..7993    +  promoter       U6 promoter: RNA polymerase III promoter for human U6 snRNA
   8023..8098    +  misc_RNA       gRNA scaffold: guide RNA scaffold for the Streptococcus pyogenes CRISPR/Cas9 system
   8154..8271    +  misc_feature   cPPT/CTS: central polypurine tract and central termination sequence of HIV-1
>Addgene plasmid #75948 | MYLK3 gRNA (BRDN0001149300) | addgene full sequence | sequence record 184884 | Addgene Assembled Sequence
CCCGGGTGCAAAGATGGATAAAGTTTTAAACAGAGAGGAATCTTTGCAGCTAATGGACCTTCTAGGTCTT
GAAAGGAGTGGGAATTGGCTCCGGTGCCCGTCAGTGGGCAGAGCGCACATCGCCCACAGTCCCCGAGAAG
TTGGGGGGAGGGGTCGGCAATTGATCCGGTGCCTAGAGAAGGTGGCGCGGGGTAAACTGGGAAAGTGATG
TCGTGTACTGGCTCCGCCTTTTTCCCGAGGGTGGGGGAGAACCGTATATAAGTGCAGTAGTCGCCGTGAA
CGTTCTTTTTCGCAACGGGTTTGCCGCCAGAACACAGGTAAGTGCCGTGTGTGGTTCCCGCGGGCCTGGC
CTCTTTACGGGTTATGGCCCTTGCGTGCCTTGAATTACTTCCACCTGGCTGCAGTACGTGATTCTTGATC
CCGAGCTTCGGGTTGGAAGTGGGTGGGAGAGTTCGAGGCCTTGCGCTTAAGGAGCCCCTTCGCCTCGTGC
TTGAGTTGAGGCCTGGCCTGGGCGCTGGGGCCGCCGCGTGCGAATCTGGTGGCACCTTCGCGCCTGTCTC
GCTGCTTTCGATAAGTCTCTAGCCATTTAAAATTTTTGATGACCTGCTGCGACGCTTTTTTTCTGGCAAG
ATAGTCTTGTAAATGCGGGCCAAGATCTGCACACTGGTATTTCGGTTTTTGGGGCCGCGGGCGGCGACGG
GGCCCGTGCGTCCCAGCGCACATGTTCGGCGAGGCGGGGCCTGCGAGCGCGGCCACCGAGAATCGGACGG
GGGTAGTCTCAAGCTGGCCGGCCTGCTCTGGTGCCTGGCCTCGCGCCGCCGTGTATCGCCCCGCCCTGGG
CGGCAAGGCTGGCCCGGTCGGCACCAGTTGCGTGAGCGGAAAGATGGCCGCTTCCCGGCCCTGCTGCAGG
GAGCTCAAAATGGAGGACGCGGCGCTCGGGAGAGCGGGCGGGTGAGTCACCCACACAAAGGAAAAGGGCC
TTTCCGTCCTCAGCCGTCGCTTCATGTGACTCCACGGAGTACCGGGCGCCGTCCAGGCACCTCGATTAGT
TCTCGAGCTTTTGGAGTACGTCGTCTTTAGGTTGGGGGGAGGGGTTTTATGCGATGGAGTTTCCCCACAC
TGAGTGGGTGGAGACTGAAGTTAGGCCAGCTTGGCACTTGATGTAATTCTCCTTGGAATTTGCCCTTTTT
GAGTTTGGATCTTGGTTCATTCTCAAGCCTCAGACAGTGGTTCAAAGTTTTTTTCTTCCATTTCAGGTGT
CGTGACGTACGGCCACCATGACCGAGTACAAGCCCACGGTGCGCCTCGCCACCCGCGACGACGTCCCCAG
GGCCGTACGCACCCTCGCCGCCGCGTTCGCCGACTACCCCGCCACGCGCCACACCGTCGATCCGGACCGC
CACATCGAGCGGGTCACCGAGCTGCAAGAACTCTTCCTCACGCGCGTCGGGCTCGACATCGGCAAGGTGT
GGGTCGCGGACGACGGCGCCGCCGTGGCGGTCTGGACCACGCCGGAGAGCGTCGAAGCGGGGGCGGTGTT
CGCCGAGATCGGCCCGCGCATGGCCGAGTTGAGCGGTTCCCGGCTGGCCGCGCAGCAACAGATGGAAGGC
CTCCTGGCGCCGCACCGGCCCAAGGAGCCCGCGTGGTTCCTGGCCACCGTCGGAGTCTCGCCCGACCACC
AGGGCAAGGGTCTGGGCAGCGCCGTCGTGCTCCCCGGAGTGGAGGCGGCCGAGCGCGCCGGGGTGCCCGC
CTTCCTGGAGACCTCCGCGCCCCGCAACCTCCCCTTCTACGAGCGGCTCGGCTTCACCGTCACCGCCGAC
GTCGAGGTGCCCGAAGGACCGCGCACCTGGTGCATGACCCGCAAGCCCGGTGCCTGAACGCGTTAAGTCG
ACAATCAACCTCTGGATTACAAAATTTGTGAAAGATTGACTGGTATTCTTAACTATGTTGCTCCTTTTAC
GCTATGTGGATACGCTGCTTTAATGCCTTTGTATCATGCTATTGCTTCCCGTATGGCTTTCATTTTCTCC
TCCTTGTATAAATCCTGGTTGCTGTCTCTTTATGAGGAGTTGTGGCCCGTTGTCAGGCAACGTGGCGTGG
TGTGCACTGTGTTTGCTGACGCAACCCCCACTGGTTGGGGCATTGCCACCACCTGTCAGCTCCTTTCCGG
GACTTTCGCTTTCCCCCTCCCTATTGCCACGGCGGAACTCATCGCCGCCTGCCTTGCCCGCTGCTGGACA
GGGGCTCGGCTGTTGGGCACTGACAATTCCGTGGTGTTGTCGGGGAAATCATCGTCCTTTCCTTGGCTGC
TCGCCTGTGTTGCCACCTGGATTCTGCGCGGGACGTCCTTCTGCTACGTCCCTTCGGCCCTCAATCCAGC
GGACCTTCCTTCCCGCGGCCTGCTGCCGGCTCTGCGGCCTCTTCCGCGTCTTCGCCTTCGCCCTCAGACG
AGTCGGATCTCCCTTTGGGCCGCCTCCCCGCGTCGACTTTAAGACCAATGACTTACAAGGCAGCTGTAGA
TCTTAGCCACTTTTTAAAAGAAAAGGGGGGACTGGAAGGGCTAATTCACTCCCAACGAAGACAAGATCTG
CTTTTTGCTTGTACTGGGTCTCTCTGGTTAGACCAGATCTGAGCCTGGGAGCTCTCTGGCTAACTAGGGA
ACCCACTGCTTAAGCCTCAATAAAGCTTGCCTTGAGTGCTTCAAGTAGTGTGTGCCCGTCTGTTGTGTGA
CTCTGGTAACTAGAGATCCCTCAGACCCTTTTAGTCAGTGTGGAAAATCTCTAGCAGTACGTATAGTAGT
TCATGTCATCTTATTATTCAGTATTTATAACTTGCAAAGAAATGAATATCAGAGAGTGAGAGGAACTTGT
TTATTGCAGCTTATAATGGTTACAAATAAAGCAATAGCATCACAAATTTCACAAATAAAGCATTTTTTTC
ACTGCATTCTAGTTGTGGTTTGTCCAAACTCATCAATGTATCTTATCATGTCTGGCTCTAGCTATCCCGC
CCCTAACTCCGCCCATCCCGCCCCTAACTCCGCCCAGTTCCGCCCATTCTCCGCCCCATGGCTGACTAAT
TTTTTTTATTTATGCAGAGGCCGAGGCCGCCTCGGCCTCTGAGCTATTCCAGAAGTAGTGAGGAGGCTTT
TTTGGAGGCCTAGGGACGTACCCAATTCGCCCTATAGTGAGTCGTATTACGCGCGCTCACTGGCCGTCGT
TTTACAACGTCGTGACTGGGAAAACCCTGGCGTTACCCAACTTAATCGCCTTGCAGCACATCCCCCTTTC
GCCAGCTGGCGTAATAGCGAAGAGGCCCGCACCGATCGCCCTTCCCAACAGTTGCGCAGCCTGAATGGCG
AATGGG
[124 nt withheld, positions 3367-3490]
C
[91 nt withheld, positions 3492-3582]
A
[49 nt withheld, positions 3584-3632]
CCTTTGACGTTGGAGTCCACGTTCTTT
[37 nt withheld, positions 3660-3696]
ACCCTATCTCGGTCTATTCTTTTGATTTATAAGGGATTTTGCCGATTTCGGCCTATTGGTTAAAAAATGA
GCTGATTTAACAAAAATTTAACGCGAATTTTAACAAAATATTAACGCTTACAATTTAGGTGGCACTTTTC
GGGGAAATGTGCGCGGAACCCCTATTTGTTTATTTTTCTAAATACATTCAAATATGTATCCGCTCATGAG
ACAATAACCCTGATAAATGCTTCAATAATATTGAAAAAGGAAGAGTATGAGTATTCAACATTTCCGTGTC
GCCCTTATTCCCTTTTTTGCGGCATTTTGCCTTCCTGTTTTTGCTCACCCAGAAACGCTGGTGAAAGTAA
AAGATGCTGAAGATCAGTTGGGTGCACGAGTGGGTTACATCGAACTGGATCTCAACAGCGGTAAGATCCT
TGAGAGTTTTCGCCCCGAAGAACGTTTTCCAATGATGAGCACTTTTAAAGTTCTGCTATGTGGCGCGGTA
TTATCCCGTATTGACGCCGGGCAAGAGCAACTCGGTCGCCGCATACACTATTCTCAGAATGACTTGGTTG
AGTACTCACCAGTCACAGAAAAGCATCTTACGGATGGCATGACAGTAAGAGAATTATGCAGTGCTGCCAT
AACCATGAGTGATAACACTGCGGCCAACTTACTTCTGACAACGATCGGAGGACCGAAGGAGCTAACCGCT
TTTTTGCACAACATGGGGGATCATGTAACTCGCCTTGATCGTTGGGAACCGGAGCTGAATGAAGCCATAC
CAAACGACGAGCGTGACACCACGATGCCTGTAGCAATGGCAACAACGTTGCGCAAACTATTAACTGGCGA
ACTACTTACTCTAGCTTCCCGGCAACAATTAATAGACTGGATGGAGGCGGATAAAGTTGCAGGACCACTT
CTGCGCTCGGCCCTTCCGGCTGGCTGGTTTATTGCTGATAAATCTGGAGCCGGTGAGCGTGGGTCTCGCG
GTATCATTGCAGCACTGGGGCCAGATGGTAAGCCCTCCCGTATCGTAGTTATCTACACGACGGGGAGTCA
GGCAACTATGGATGAACGAAATAGACAGATCGCTGAGATAGGTGCCTCACTGATTAAGCATTGGTAACTG
TCAGACCAAGTTTACTCATATATACTTTAGATTGATTTAAAACTTCATTTTTAATTTAAAAGGATCTAGG
TGAAGATCCTTTTTGATAATCTCATGACCAAAATCCCTTAACGTGAGTTTTCGTTCCACTGAGCGTCAGA
CCCCGTAGAAAAGATCAAAGGATCTTCTTGAGATCCTTTTTTTCTGCGCGTAATCTGCTGCTTGCAAACA
AAAAAACCACCGCTACCAGCGGTGGTTTGTTTGCCGGATCAAGAGCTACCAACTCTTTTTCCGAAGGTAA
CTGGCTTCAGCAGAGCGCAGATACCAAATACTGTTCTTCTAGTGTAGCCGTAGTTAGGCCACCACTTCAA
GAACTCTGTAGCACCGCCTACATACCTCGCTCTGCTAATCCTGTTACCAGTGGCTGCTGCCAGTGGCGAT
AAGTCGTGTCTTACCGGGTTGGACTCAAGACGATAGTTACCGGATAAGGCGCAGCGGTCGGGCTGAACGG
GGGGTTCGTGCACACAGCCCAGCTTGGAGCGAACGACCTACACCGAACTGAGATACCTACAGCGTGAGCT
ATGAGAAAGCGCCACGCTTCCCGAAGGGAGAAAGGCGGACAGGTATCCGGTAAGCGGCAGGGTCGGAACA
GGAGAGCGCACGAGGGAGCTTCCAGGGGGAAACGCCTGGTATCTTTATAGTCCTGTCGGGTTTCGCCACC
TCTGACTTGAGCGTCGATTTTTGTGATGCTCGTCAGGGGGGCGGAGCCTATGGAAAAACGCCAGCAACGC
GGCCTTTTTACGGTTCCTGGCCTTTTGCTGGCCTTTTGCTCACATGTTCTTTCCTGCGTTATCCCCTGAT
TCTGTGGATAACCGTATTACCGCCTTTGAGTGAGCTGATACCGCTCGCCGCAGCCGAACGACCGAGCGCA
GCGAGTCAGTGAGCGAGGAAGCGGAAGAGCGCCCAATACGCAAACCGCCTCTCCCCGCGCGTTGGCCGAT
TCATTAATGCAGCTGGCACGACAGGTTTCCCGACTGGAAAGCGGGCAGTGAGCGCAACGCAATTAATGTG
AGTTAGCTCACTCATTAGGCACCCCAGGCTTTACACTTTATGCTTCCGGCTCGTATGTTGTGTGGAATTG
TGAGCGGATAACAATTTCACACAGGAAACAGCTATGACCATGATTACGCCAAGCGCGCAATTAACCCTCA
CTAAAGGGAACAAAAGCTGGAGCTGCAAGCTTAATGTAGTCTTATGCAATACTCTTGTAGTCTTGCAACA
TGGTAACGATGAGTTAGCAACATGCCTTACAAGGAGAGAAAAAGCACCGTGCATGCCGATTGGTGGAAGT
AAGGTGGTACGATCGTGCCTTATTAGGAAGGCAACAGACGGGTCTGACATGGATTGGACGAACCACTGAA
TTGCCGCATTGCAGAGATATTGTATTTAAGTGCCTAGCTCGATACATAAACGGGTCTCTCTGGTTAGACC
AGATCTGAGCCTGGGAGCTCTCTGGCTAACTAGGGAACCCACTGCTTAAGCCTCAATAAAGCTTGCCTTG
AGTGCTTCAAGTAGTGTGTGCCCGTCTGTTGTGTGACTCTGGTAACTAGAGATCCCTCAGACCCTTTTAG
TCAGTGTGGAAAATCTCTAGCAGTGGCGCCCGAACAGGGACTTGAAAGCGAAAGGGAAACCAGAGGAGCT
CTCTCGACGCAGGACTCGGCTTGCTGAAGCGCGCACGGCAAGAGGCGAGGGGCGGCGACTGGTGAGTACG
CCAAAAATTTTGACTAGCGGAGGCTAGAAGGAGAGAGATGGGTGCGAGAGCGTCAGTATTAAGCGGGGGA
GAATTAGATCGCGATGGGAAAAAATTCGGTTAAGGCCAGGGGGAAAGAAAAAATATAAATTAAAACATAT
AGTATGGGCAAGCAGGGAGCTAGAACGATTCGCAGTTAATCCTGGCCTGTTAGAAACATCAGAAGGCTGT
AGACAAATACTGGGACAGCTACAACCATCCCTTCAGACAGGATCAGAAGAACTTAGATCATTATATAATA
CAGTAGCAACCCTCTATTGTGTGCATCAAAGGATAGAGATAAAAGACACCAAGGAAGCTTTAGACAAGAT
AGAGGAAGAGCAAAACAAAAGTAAGACCACCGCACAGCAAGCGGCCGCTGATCTTCAGACCTGGAGGAGG
AGATATGAGGGACAATTGGAGAAGTGAATTATATAAATATAAAGTAGTAAAAATTGAACCATTAGGAGTA
GCACCCACCAAGGCAAAGAGAAGAGTGGTGCAGAGAGAAAAAAGAGCAGTGGGAATAGGAGCTTTGTTCC
TTGGGTTCTTGGGAGCAGCAGGAAGCACTATGGGCGCAGCGTCAATGACGCTGACGGTACAGGCCAGACA
ATTATTGTCTGGTATAGTGCAGCAGCAGAACAATTTGCTGAGGGCTATTGAGGCGCAACAGCATCTGTTG
CAACTCACAGTCTGGGGCATCAAGCAGCTCCAGGCAAGAATCCTGGCTGTGGAAAGATACCTAAAGGATC
AACAGCTCCTGGGGATTTGGGGTTGCTCTGGAAAACTCATTTGCACCACTGCTGTGCCTTGGAATGCTAG
TTGGAGTAATAAATCTCTGGAACAGATTTGGAATCACACGACCTGGATGGAGTGGGACAGAGAAATTAAC
AATTACACAAGCTTAATACACTCCTTAATTGAAGAATCGCAAAACCAGCAAGAAAAGAATGAACAAGAAT
TATTGGAATTAGATAAATGGGCAAGTTTGTGGAATTGGTTTAACATAACAAATTGGCTGTGGTATATAAA
ATTATTCATAATGATAGTAGGAGGCTTGGTAGGTTTAAGAATAGTTTTTGCTGTACTTTCTATAGTGAAT
AGAGTTAGGCAGGGATATTCACCATTATCGTTTCAGACCCACCTCCCAACCCCGAGGGGACCCAGAGAGG
GCCTATTTCCCATGATTCCTTCATATTTGCATATACGATACAAGGCTGTTAGAGAGATAATTAGAATTAA
TTTGACTGTAAACACAAAGATATTAGTACAAAATACGTGACGTAGAAAGTAATAATTTCTTGGGTAGTTT
GCAGTTTTAAAATTATGTTTTAAAATGGACTATCATATGCTTACCGTAACTTGAAAGTATTTCGATTTCT
TGGCTTTATATATCTTGTGGAAAGGACGAAACACCGGCCAGCACGAAGTCTTGGGAGTTTTAGAGCTAGA
AATAGCAAGTTAAAATAAGGCTAGTCCGTTATCAACTTGAAAAAGTGGCACCGAGTCGGTGCTTTTTTAA
GCTTGGCGTAACTAGATCTTGAGACAAATGGCAGTATTCATCCACAATTTTAAAAGAAAAGGGGGGATTG
GGGGGTACAGTGCAGGGGAAAGAATAGTAGACATAATAGCAACAGACATACAAACTAAAGAATTACAAAA
ACAAATTACAAAAATTCAAAATTTTCGGGTTTATTACAGGGACAGCAGAGATCCACTTTGGCGCCGGCTC
GAGGGGG
