>Addgene plasmid #75948 | MYLK3 gRNA (BRDN0001149300) | depositor partial sequence | sequence record 143408 | Target Sequence
GCCAGCACGAAGTCTTGGGA
