>Addgene plasmid #75948 | MYLK3 gRNA (BRDN0001149300) | addgene partial sequence | sequence record 184883 | hU6-F
ACGTGACGTAGAAAGTAATAATTTCTTGGGTAGTTTGCAGTTTTAAAATTATGTTTTAAAATGGACTATC
ATATGCTTACCGTAACTTGAAAGTATTTCGATTTCTTGGCTTTATATATCTTGTGGAAAGGACGAAACAC
CGGCCAGCACGAAGTCTTGGGAGTTTTAGAGCTAGAAATAGCAAGTTAAAATAAGGCTAGTCCGTTATCA
ACTTGAAAAAGTGGCACCGAGTCGGTGCTTTTTTAAGCTTGGCGTAACTAGATCTTGAGACAAATGGCAG
TATTCATCCACAATTTTAAAAGAAAAGGGGGGATTGGGGGGTACAGTGCAGGGGAAAGAATAGTAGACAT
AATAGCAACAGACATACAAACTAAAGAATTACAAAAACAAATTACAAAAATTCAAAATTTTCGGGTTTAT
TACAGGGACAGCAGAGATCCACTTTGGCGCCGGCTCGAGGGGGCCCGGGTGCAAAGATGGATAAAGTTTT
AAACAGAGAGGAATCTTTGCAGCTAATGGACCTTCTAGGTCTTGAAAGGAGTGGGAATTGGCTCCGGTGC
CCGTCAGTGG
